>Addgene plasmid #109080 | NK591 | addgene full sequence | sequence record 210670 | Addgene NGS Result
GACGAAAGGGCCTCGTGATACGCCTATTTTTATAGGTTAATGTCATGATAATAATGGTTTCTTAGACGTC
AGGTGGCACTTTTCGGGGAAATGTGCGCGGAACCCCTATTTGTTTATTTTTCTAAATACATTCAAATATG
TATCCGCTCATGAGACAATAACCCTGATAAATGCTTCAATAATATTGAAAAAGGAAGAGTATGAGTATTC
AACATTTCCGTGTCGCCCTTATTCCCTTTTTTGCGGCATTTTGCCTTCCTGTTTTTGCTCACCCAGAAAC
GCTGGTGAAAGTAAAAGATGCTGAAGATCAGTTGGGTGCACGAGTGGGTTACATCGAACTGGATCTCAAC
AGCGGTAAGATCCTTGAGAGTTTTCGCCCCGAAGAACGTTTTCCAATGATGAGCACTTTTAAAGTTCTGC
TATGTGGCGCGGTATTATCCCGTATTGACGCCGGGCAAGAGCAACTCGGTCGCCGCATACACTATTCTCA
GAATGACTTGGTTGAGTACTCACCAGTCACAGAAAAGCATCTTACGGATGGCATGACAGTAAGAGAATTA
TGCAGTGCTGCCATAACCATGAGTGATAACACTGCGGCCAACTTACTTCTGACAACGATCGGAGGACCGA
AGGAGCTAACCGCTTTTTTGCACAACATGGGGGATCATGTAACTCGCCTTGATCGTTGGGAACCGGAGCT
GAATGAAGCCATACCAAACGACGAGCGTGACACCACGATGCCTGTAGCAATGGCAACAACGTTGCGCAAA
CTATTAACTGGCGAACTACTTACTCTAGCTTCCCGGCAACAATTAATAGACTGGATGGAGGCGGATAAAG
TTGCAGGACCACTTCTGCGCTCGGCCCTTCCGGCTGGCTGGTTTATTGCTGATAAATCTGGAGCCGGTGA
GCGTGGGTCTCGCGGTATCATTGCAGCACTGGGGCCAGATGGTAAGCCCTCCCGTATCGTAGTTATCTAC
ACGACGGGGAGTCAGGCAACTATGGATGAACGAAATAGACAGATCGCTGAGATAGGTGCCTCACTGATTA
AGCATTGGTAACTGTCAGACCAAGTTTACTCATATATACTTTAGATTGATTTAAAACTTCATTTTTAATT
TAAAAGGATCTAGGTGAAGATCCTTTTTGATAATCTCATGACCAAAATCCCTTAACGTGAGTTTTCGTTC
CACTGAGCGTCAGACCCCGTAGAAAAGATCAAAGGATCTTCTTGAGATCCTTTTTTTCTGCGCGTAATCT
GCTGCTTGCAAACAAAAAAACCACCGCTACCAGCGGTGGTTTGTTTGCCGGATCAAGAGCTACCAACTCT
TTTTCCGAAGGTAACTGGCTTCAGCAGAGCGCAGATACCAAATACTGTTCTTCTAGTGTAGCCGTAGTTA
GGCCACCACTTCAAGAACTCTGTAGCACCGCCTACATACCTCGCTCTGCTAATCCTGTTACCAGTGGCTG
CTGCCAGTGGCGATAAGTCGTGTCTTACCGGGTTGGACTCAAGACGATAGTTACCGGATAAGGCGCAGCG
GTCGGGCTGAACGGGGGGTTCGTGCACACAGCCCAGCTTGGAGCGAACGACCTACACCGAACTGAGATAC
CTACAGCGTGAGCTATGAGAAAGCGCCACGCTTCCCGAAGGGAGAAAGGCGGACAGGTATCCGGTAAGCG
GCAGGGTCGGAACAGGAGAGCGCACGAGGGAGCTTCCAGGGGGAAACGCCTGGTATCTTTATAGTCCTGT
CGGGTTTCGCCACCTCTGACTTGAGCGTCGATTTTTGTGATGCTCGTCAGGGGGGCGGAGCCTATGGAAA
AACGCCAGCAACGCGGCCTTTTTACGGTTCCTGGCCTTTTGCTGGCCTTTTGCTCACATGTTCTTTCCTG
CGTTATCCCCTGATTCTGTGGATAACCGTATTACCGCCTTTGAGTGAGCTGATACCGCTCGCCGCAGCCG
AACGACCGAGCGCAGCGAGTCAGTGAGCGAGGAAGCGGAAGAGCGCCCAATACGCAAACCGCCTCTCCCC
GCGCGTTGGCCGATTCATTAATGCAGCTGGCACGACAGGTTTCCCGACTGGAAAGCGGGCAGTGAGCGCA
ACGCAATTAATGTGAGTTAGCTCACTCATTAGGCACCCCAGGCTTTACACTTTATGCTTCCGGCTCGTAT
GTTGTGTGGAATTGTGAGCGGATAACAATTTCACACAGGAAACAGCTATGACCATGATTACGCCAAGCTT
GTAACAAACTGCCCTGCACCTCGTCTGCCACCTCGGTTGCCACCTTGTCCTCGTTCCCCACCACCTTGTC
CTCGTCCGCTGCCAGCATCGCGATCAGCGTGCTTGCGCTTGGCGCTGCTGCTGCCGGACTTCCCGTTATC
GGCCATACTTTTTGTGGTGTTTCCAGGCGAGATGCGCTGTTGGCAAAGCAAAATGGCAAAACGGCCTTTG
CCACACGCCATCCTCGCCTCACCTCGACGTGCGGCTTTCCTAAACAGGAAACCTGACGAAACGAATTGAG
CGCATTGGCACACGTGTGCTGTGCGCTTTGTGTCGCTGCATGCTATCCACCACGCACCACCCAATCAGTC
CAACTGTGACGTGTCACGCCTAGGCGAAAAAGCGGCGAGAGCGCCAAAGCAAACGCCAAACAAAAACCAA
AGAAGAGCAAACGCAGCGAACTGATGTGAGACAAGGGGGCGGTGCAATGCGTCACTGAACGTGCAAAAGC
CAAAAACAACCAAGAAGCAGCTGCACAACACAACAACAACAACAACAACAACAACACCTTGTTGTCGCAG
CTCTACGTTTGGCATTTTCCTGTTGTTCTCTCTTGCGATCAGTCCGTGTCTCTTTTCTCCCCCTTTTCCC
AGACCACAACCACAAAACAACCAGCCATGGTCTCCAAGGGCGAGGAGACCACGATGGGCGTCATCAAGCC
CGACATGAAGATCAAGCTCAAGATGGAGGGCAACGTCAACGGCCACGCCTTCGTCATCGAGGGCGAGGGC
GAGGGCAAGCCCTACGACGGCACCAACACCATCAACCTCGAGGTCAAGGAGGGCGCCCCCCTCCCCTTCT
CCTACGACATCCTCACCACCGCCTTCGCCTACGGCAACCGCGCCTTCACCAAGTACCCCGACGACATCCC
CAACTACTTCAAGCAGTCCTTCCCCGAGGGCTACTCCTGGGAGCGCACCATGACCTTCGAGGACAAGGGC
ATCGTCAAGGTCAAGTCCGACATCTCTATGGAGGAGGACTCCTTCATCTACGAGATCCACCTCAAGGGCG
AGAACTTCCCCCCCAACGGCCCCGTCATGCAGAAGAAGACCACCGGCTGGGACGCCTCCACCGAGCGCAT
GTACGTCCGCGACGGCGTCCTCAAGGGCGACGTGAAGCACAAGCTCCTCCTCGAGGGCGGCGGCCACCAC
CGCGTCGACTTCAAGACCATCTACCGCGCCAAGAAGGCCGTCAAGCTCCCCGACTACCACTTCGTCGACC
ACCGCATCGAGATCCTCAACCACAACAAGGACTACAACAAGGTCACCGTCTACGAGTCCGCCGTCGCCCG
CAACTCCACCGACGGCATGGACGAGCTGTACAAGGCTTAAGCGCCTCGTTGGTCATTGCCACCTTGTTGC
CTCTTTTGCTGTTGTCCTCGTGTCGACGCGTGCCACGTGCGCTTGTTGTGAGTTGATTCTGCTTCTTGTG
CACGTCATGCCGAGCCCTTGGGCCCCGCAATAAACCCACTATGCCAGTGTAACTATCCTTCCCCCCAATG
TATAACTGTGACGATCAATGAGCGGTGCCCGTCTAGAGGATCCCCGGGTACCGAGCTCGAATTCACTGGC
CGTCGTTTTACAACGTCGTGACTGGGAAAACCCTGGCGTTACCCAACTTAATCGCCTTGCAGCACATCCC
CCTTTCGCCAGCTGGCGTAATAGCGAAGAGGCCCGCACCGATCGCCCTTCCCAACAGTTGCGCAGCCTGA
ATGGCGAATGGCGCCTGATGCGGTATTTTCTCCTTACGCATCTGTGCGGTATTTCACACCGCATATGGTG
CACTCTCAGTACAATCTGCTCTGATGCCGCATAGTTAAGCCAGCCCCGACACCCGCCAACACCCGCTGAC
GCGCCCTGACGGGCTTGTCTGCTCCCGGCATCCGCTTACAGACAAGCTGTGACCGTCTCCGGGAGCTGCA
TGTGTCAGAGGTTTTCACCGTCATCACCGAAACGCGCGA
Features (pLannotate 1.2.2; 12 found; start..end, strand, type, name):
     96..200     +  promoter       AmpR promoter: bla
    201..1061    +  CDS            AmpR: β-lactamase; bla; confers resistance to ampicillin, carbenicillin, and related antibiotics
   1232..1820    +  rep_origin     ori: high-copy-number ColE1/pMB1/pBR322/pUC origin of replication
   2003..2095    +  CDS            lacI (fragment): lac repressor; lacI; The lac repressor binds to the lac operator to inhibit transcription in E. coli. This inhibition can be relieved by adding lactose or isopropyl-β-D-thiogalactopyranoside (IPTG).
   2108..2129    +  protein_bind   CAP binding site: CAP binding activates transcription in the presence of cAMP. E. coli catabolite activator protein
   2144..2174    +  promoter       lac promoter: promoter for the E. coli lac operon
   2182..2198    +  protein_bind   lac operator: The lac repressor binds to the lac operator to inhibit transcription in E. coli. This inhibition can be relieved by adding lactose or isopropyl-β-D-thiogalactopyranoside (IPTG). lac repressor encoded by lacI
   2897..3604    +  CDS            mTFP1: mTFP1 is a basic (constitutively fluorescent) cyan fluorescent protein published in 2006, derived from Clavularia sp.. It has low acid sensitivity.
   3812..3844    -  misc_feature   MCS (fragment): pUC18/19 multiple cloning site
   3841..3998    +  CDS            lacZα (fragment): LacZα fragment of β-galactosidase; lacZ fragment
   4004..4103    -  misc_feature   bom (fragment): basis of mobility region from pBR322
   4205..1       -  CDS            rop (fragment) (across the origin): Rop protein, which maintains plasmids at low copy number; rop
