[The description below was written by a language model from this plasmid's Addgene catalogue record and pLannotate feature annotations shown in this document.]
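Description:
NK591 (also recorded as pDSB_0032, with the insert alias pActAvrII_mTFP1) is a small, roughly 4.2 kb choanoflagellate expression plasmid built on the pDSB_0029 backbone and intended for reporter gene expression in Salpingoeca rosetta. The bacterial portion is pUC-like. It has a high-copy ColE1/pMB1-type origin and a β-lactamase gene under its own bla promoter for ampicillin selection in E. coli. Leftover cloning-vector elements are also present: a CAP binding site, lac promoter and operator, and fragments of lacI, lacZα, the pUC18/19 multiple cloning site, bom and rop. These remnants are not expected to contribute to function in the choanoflagellate host.

The payload is a single open reading frame encoding mTFP1, a constitutively fluorescent cyan (teal) protein derived from a Clavularia coral protein and noted for low acid sensitivity. The annotation places this CDS about 700 bp downstream of the lac operator, followed by about 200 bp before the MCS fragment. Neither flanking stretch is annotated, so the feature table does not identify the regulatory sequences that drive expression in S. rosetta. The alias "pAct" suggests an actin-gene promoter, possibly with an engineered AvrII site, but the record does not state this explicitly, nor does it name a 3′ untranslated region or terminator. The cloning sites used are also listed as unknown. No tags, fusion partners or eukaryotic selection markers are annotated, which is consistent with use as an untargeted fluorescent reporter delivered by transfection. The plasmid could thus serve to assess transfection and expression in choanoflagellate cells, or as a fluorescent marker alongside other constructs.
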