Addgene plasmid #109080: NK591
Purpose: Reporter gene expression in S. rosetta
Depositing lab: Nicole King. Depositing organization: University of California, Berkeley. Publication: Transfection of choanoflagellates illuminates their cell biology and the ancestry of animal septins. Booth DS, Szmidt-Middleton H, King N. Mol Biol Cell. 2018 Dec 1;29(25):3026-3038. doi: 10.1091/mbc.E18-08-0514. Epub 2018 Oct 3. PubMed 30281390.
Backbone
  Vector backbone: pDSB_0029
  Vector type: Choanoflagellate Expression
Growth in bacteria
  Bacterial resistance: Ampicillin, 100 μg/mL
  Growth temperature: 37°C
  Growth strain: DH5alpha
  Copy number: High Copy
Gene/Insert
  Gene/Insert name: mTFP1 (alt name: pActAvrII_mTFP1)
  Species: Synthetic
  Cloning method: Restriction Enzyme; 5′ cloning site unknown (unknown if destroyed); 3′ cloning site unknown (unknown if destroyed)
Terms and licenses: Academic/Nonprofit Terms; Industry Terms: Not Available to Industry
Depositor comments: pDSB_0032 . Please visit https://www.biorxiv.org/content/early/2018/06/09/343111 for bioRxiv preprint.
How to cite: NK591 was a gift from Nicole King (Addgene plasmid # 109080 ; http://n2t.net/addgene:109080 ; RRID:Addgene_109080)
